>Addgene plasmid #215434 | UMG-SP-2_pET29b | addgene full sequence | sequence record 426047 | Addgene NGS Result
[1314 nt withheld, positions 1-1314]
CTCGAGCACCACCACCACCACCACTGAGATCCGGCTGCTAACAAAGCCCGAAAGGAAGCTGAGTTGGCTG
CTGCCACCGCTGAGCAATAACTAGCATAACCCCTTGGGGCCTCTAAACGGGTCTTGAGGGGTTTTTTGCT
GAAAGGAGGAACTATATCCGGATTGGCGAATGGG
[124 nt withheld, positions 1489-1612]
C
[91 nt withheld, positions 1614-1704]
A
[49 nt withheld, positions 1706-1754]
CCTTTGACGTTGGAGTCCACGTTCTTT
[37 nt withheld, positions 1782-1818]
ACCCTATCTCGGTCTATTCTTTTGATTTATAAGGGATTTTGCCGATTTCGGCCTATTGGTTAAAAAATGA
GCTGATTTAACAAAAATTTAACGCGAATTTTAACAAAATATTAACGCTTACAATTTAGGTGGCACTTTTC
GGGGAAATGTGCGCGGAACCCCTATTTGTTTATTTTTCTAAATACATTCAAATATGTATCCGCTCATGAA
TTAATTCTTAGAAAAACTCATCGAGCATCAAATGAAACTGCAATTTATTCATATCAGGATTATCAATACC
ATATTTTTGAAAAAGCCGTTTCTGTAATGAAGGAGAAAACTCACCGAGGCAGTTCCATAGGATGGCAAGA
TCCTGGTATCGGTCTGCGATTCCGACTCGTCCAACATCAATACAACCTATTAATTTCCCCTCGTCAAAAA
TAAGGTTATCAAGTGAGAAATCACCATGAGTGACGACTGAATCCGGTGAGAATGGCAAAAGTTTATGCAT
TTCTTTCCAGACTTGTTCAACAGGCCAGCCATTACGCTCGTCATCAAAATCACTCGCATCAACCAAACCG
TTATTCATTCGTGATTGCGCCTGAGCGAGACGAAATACGCGATCGCTGTTAAAAGGACAATTACAAACAG
GAATCGAATGCAACCGGCGCAGGAACACTGCCAGCGCATCAACAATATTTTCACCTGAATCAGGATATTC
TTCTAATACCTGGAATGCTGTTTTCCCGGGGATCGCAGTGGTGAGTAACCATGCATCATCAGGAGTACGG
ATAAAATGCTTGATGGTCGGAAGAGGCATAAATTCCGTCAGCCAGTTTAGTCTGACCATCTCATCTGTAA
CATCATTGGCAACGCTACCTTTGCCATGTTTCAGAAACAACTCTGGCGCATCGGGCTTCCCATACAATCG
ATAGATTGTCGCACCTGATTGCCCGACATTATCGCGAGCCCATTTATACCCATATAAATCAGCATCCATG
TTGGAATTTAATCGCGGCCTAGAGCAAGACGTTTCCCGTTGAATATGGCTCATAACACCCCTTGTATTAC
TGTTTATGTAAGCAGACAGTTTTATTGTTCATGACCAAAATCCCTTAACGTGAGTTTTCGTTCCACTGAG
CGTCAGACCCCGTAGAAAAGATCAAAGGATCTTCTTGAGATCCTTTTTTTCTGCGCGTAATCTGCTGCTT
GCAAACAAAAAAACCACCGCTACCAGCGGTGGTTTGTTTGCCGGATCAAGAGCTACCAACTCTTTTTCCG
AAGGTAACTGGCTTCAGCAGAGCGCAGATACCAAATACTGTCCTTCTAGTGTAGCCGTAGTTAGGCCACC
ACTTCAAGAACTCTGTAGCACCGCCTACATACCTCGCTCTGCTAATCCTGTTACCAGTGGCTGCTGCCAG
TGGCGATAAGTCGTGTCTTACCGGGTTGGACTCAAGACGATAGTTACCGGATAAGGCGCAGCGGTCGGGC
TGAACGGGGGGTTCGTGCACACAGCCCAGCTTGGAGCGAACGACCTACACCGAACTGAGATACCTACAGC
GTGAGCTATGAGAAAGCGCCACGCTTCCCGAAGGGAGAAAGGCGGACAGGTATCCGGTAAGCGGCAGGGT
CGGAACAGGAGAGCGCACGAGGGAGCTTCCAGGGGGAAACGCCTGGTATCTTTATAGTCCTGTCGGGTTT
CGCCACCTCTGACTTGAGCGTCGATTTTTGTGATGCTCGTCAGGGGGGCGGAGCCTATGGAAAAACGCCA
GCAACGCGGCCTTTTTACGGTTCCTGGCCTTTTGCTGGCCTTTTGCTCACATGTTCTTTCCTGCGTTATC
CCCTGATTCTGTGGATAACCGTATTACCGCCTTTGAGTGAGCTGATACCGCTCGCCGCAGCCGAACGACC
GAGCGCAGCGAGTCAGTGAGCGAGGAAGCGGAAGAGCGCCTGATGCGGTATTTTCTCCTTACGCATCTGT
GCGGTATTTCACACCGCAATGGTGCACTCTCAGTACAATCTGCTCTGATGCCGCATAGTTAAGCCAGTAT
ACACTCCGCTATCGCTACGTGACTGGGTCATGGCTGCGCCCCGACACCCGCCAACACCCGCTGACGCGCC
CTGACGGGCTTGTCTGCTCCCGGCATCCGCTTACAGACAAGCTGTGACCGTCTCCGGGAGCTGCATGTGT
CAGAGGTTTTCACCGTCATCACCGAAACGCGCGAGGCAGCTGCGGTAAAGCTCATCAGCGTGGTCGTGAA
GCGATTCACAGATGTCTGCCTGTTCATCCGCGTCCAGCTCGTTGAGTTTCTCCAGAAGCGTTAATGTCTG
GCTTCTGATAAAGCGGGCCATGTTAAGGGCGGTTTTTTCCTGTTTGGTCACTGATGCCTCCGTGTAAGGG
GGATTTCTGTTCATGGGGGTAATGATACCGATGAAACGAGAGAGGATGCTCACGATACGGGTTACTGATG
ATGAACATGCCCGGTTACTGGAACGTTGTGAGGGTAAACAACTGGCGGTATGGATGCGGCGGGACCAGAG
AAAAATCACTCAGGGTCAATGCCAGCGCTTCGTTAATACAGATGTAGGTGTTCCACAGGGTAGCCAGCAG
CATCCTGCGATGCAGATCCGGAACATAATGGTGCAGGGCGCTGACTTCCGCGTTTCCAGACTTTACGAAA
CACGGAAACCGAAGACCATTCATGTTGTTGCTCAGGTCGCAGACGTTTTGCAGCAGCAGTCGCTTCACGT
TCGCTCGCGTATCGGTGATTCATTCTGCTAACCAGTAAGGCAACCCCGCCAGCCTAGCCGGGTCCTCAAC
GACAGGAGCACGATCATGCGCACCCGTGGGGCCGCCATGCCGGCGATAATGGCCTGCTTCTCGCCGAAAC
GTTTGGTGGCGGGACCAGTGACGAAGGCTTGAGCGAGGGCGTGCAAGATTCCGAATACCGCAAGCGACAG
GCCGATCATCGTCGCGCTCCAGCGAAAGCGGTCCTCGCCGAAAATGACCCAGAGCGCTGCCGGCACCTGT
CCTACGAGTTGCATGATAAAGAAGACAGTCATAAGTGCGGCGACGATAGTCATGCCCCGCGCCCACCGGA
AGGAGCTGACTGGGTTGAAGGCTCTCAAGGGCATCGGTCGAGATCCCGGTGCCTAATGAGTGAGCTAACT
TACATTAATTGCGTTGCGCTCACTGCCCGCTTTCCAGTCGGGAAACCTGTCGTGCCAGCTGCATTAATGA
ATCGGCCAACGCGCGGGGAGAGGCGGTTTGCGTATTGGGCGCCAGGGTGGTTTTTCTTTTCACCAGTGAG
ACGGGCAACAGCTGATTGCCCTTCACCGCCTGGCCCTGAGAGAGTTGCAGCAAGCGGTCCACGCTGGTTT
GCCCCAGCAGGCGAAAATCCTGTTTGATGGTGGTTAACGGCGGGATATAACATGAGCTGTCTTCGGTATC
GTCGTATCCCACTACCGAGATGTCCGCACCAACGCGCAGCCCGGACTCGGTAATGGCGCGCATTGCGCCC
AGCGCCATCTGATCGTTGGCAACCAGCATCGCAGTGGGAACGATGCCCTCATTCAGCATTTGCATGGTTT
GTTGAAAACCGGACATGGCACTCCAGTCGCCTTCCCGTTCCGCTATCGGCTGAATTTGATTGCGAGTGAG
ATATTTATGCCAGCCAGCCAGACGCAGACGCGCCGAGACAGAACTTAATGGGCCCGCTAACAGCGCGATT
TGCTGGTGACCCAATGCGACCAGATGCTCCACGCCCAGTCGCGTACCGTCTTCATGGGAGAAAATAATAC
TGTTGATGGGTGTCTGGTCAGAGACATCAAGAAATAACGCCGGAACATTAGTGCAGGCAGCTTCCACAGC
AATGGCATCCTGGTCATCCAGCGGATAGTTAATGATCAGCCCACTGACGCGTTGCGCGAGAAGATTGTGC
ACCGCCGCTTTACAGGCTTCGACGCCGCTTCGTTCTACCATCGACACCACCACGCTGGCACCCAGTTGAT
CGGCGCGAGATTTAATCGCCGCGACAATTTGCGACGGCGCGTGCAGGGCCAGACTGGAGGTGGCAACGCC
AATCAGCAACGACTGTTTGCCCGCCAGTTGTTGTGCCACGCGGTTGGGAATGTAATTCAGCTCCGCCATC
GCCGCTTCCACTTTTTCCCGCGTTTTCGCAGAAACGTGGCTGGCCTGGTTCACCACGCGGGAAACGGTCT
GATAAGAGACACCGGCATACTCTGCGACATCGTATAACGTTACTGGTTTCACATTCACCACCCTGAATTG
ACTCTCTTCCGGGCGCTATCATGCCATACCGCGAAAGGTTTTGCGCCATTCGATGGTGTCCGGGATCTCG
ACGCTCTCCCTTATGCGACTCCTGCATTAGGAAGCAGCCCAGTAGTAGGTTGAGGCCGTTGAGCACCGCC
GCCGCAAGGAATGGTGCATGCAAGGAGATGGCGCCCAACAGTCCCCCGGCCACGGGGCCTGCCACCATAC
CCACGCCGAAACAAGCGCTCATGAGCCCGAAGTGGCGAGCCCGATCTTCCCCATCGGTGATGTCGGCGAT
ATAGGCGCCAGCAACCGCACCTGTGGCGCCGGTGATGCCGGCCACGATGCGTCCGGCGTAGAGGATCGAG
ATCGATCTCGATCCCGCGAAATTAATACGACTCACTATAGGGGAATTGTGAGCGGATAACAATTCCCCTC
TAGAAATAATTTTGTTTAACTTTAAGAAGGAGATATACATATG
Features (pLannotate 1.2.2; 18 found; start..end, strand, type, name):
   1321..1338    +  CDS            9xHis (fragment): 9xHis affinity tag
   1348..1397    +  CDS            SET1 (fragment): solubility-enhancement tag derived from T7 phage gene 10B
   1405..1452    +  terminator     T7 terminator: transcription terminator for bacteriophage T7 RNA polymerase
   1489..1917    +  rep_origin     f1 ori (sequence partly withheld): f1 bacteriophage origin of replication; arrow indicates direction of (+) strand synthesis
   1970..2027    +  promoter       AmpR promoter (fragment): bla
   2036..2851    -  CDS            KanR: aminoglycoside phosphotransferase; aph(3')-Ia; confers resistance to kanamycin in bacteria or G418 (Geneticin®) in eukaryotes
   2973..3561    +  rep_origin     ori: high-copy-number ColE1/pMB1/pBR322/pUC origin of replication
   3747..3886    -  misc_feature   bom: basis of mobility region from pBR322
   3988..4179    -  CDS            rop: Rop protein, which maintains plasmids at low copy number; rop
   4196..4576    +  CDS            YPB1_ECOLX: Protein predicted: Swiss-Prot protein existence level 4. From Escherichia coli.
   4648..4939    -  CDS            TcR (fragment): tetracycline efflux protein; tet; confers resistance to tetracycline
   4954..4975    -  protein_bind   CAP binding site: CAP binding activates transcription in the presence of cAMP. E. coli catabolite activator protein
   4988..6070    -  CDS            lacI: lac repressor; lacI; The lac repressor binds to the lac operator to inhibit transcription in E. coli. This inhibition can be relieved by adding lactose or isopropyl-β-D-thiogalactopyranoside (IPTG).
   6071..6148    -  promoter       lacI promoter: lacI
   6156..6435    -  CDS            TcR (fragment): tetracycline efflux protein; tet; confers resistance to tetracycline
   6461..6479    +  promoter       T7 promoter: promoter for bacteriophage T7 RNA polymerase
   6480..6504    +  protein_bind   lac operator: The lac repressor binds to the lac operator to inhibit transcription in E. coli. This inhibition can be relieved by adding lactose or isopropyl-β-D-thiogalactopyranoside (IPTG). lac repressor encoded by lacI
   6519..6541    +  RBS            RBS: efficient ribosome binding site from bacteriophage T7 gene 10 (Olins and Rangwala, 1989)
