[The description below was written by a language model from this plasmid's Addgene catalogue record and pLannotate feature annotations shown in this document.]
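Description:
UMG-SP-2_pET29b is a bacterial expression plasmid built on the pET29b backbone that carries a synthesized, E. coli codon-optimized gene for UMG-SP-2, a urethanase originally identified from a metagenome. It is about 6.6 kb. It is maintained under kanamycin selection through an aminoglycoside phosphotransferase (KanR) cassette and replicates from a ColE1/pMB1-type origin. The catalogue lists it as high copy, although the backbone retains the rop gene and the pBR322 bom region, which are normally associated with moderated copy number. An f1 origin is also present. The short tetracycline-resistance, AmpR promoter and predicted-ORF hits in the annotation are fragmentary matches to pBR322-derived backbone sequence, not functional markers.

Expression follows the standard pET arrangement: a T7 promoter immediately followed by a lac operator, then the strong T7 gene 10 ribosome binding site, with a T7 terminator downstream. A plasmid-borne lacI gene with its own promoter supplies repressor, so transcription is held off until IPTG or lactose is added, in a host that provides T7 RNA polymerase. The annotation software did not label the UMG-SP-2 coding sequence itself, but the unannotated stretch of roughly 1.3 kb between the RBS and the tag region is where it would be expected to sit. A short histidine-tag match (six codons long) lies just after this gap, suggesting a C-terminal His tag for affinity purification. The adjacent partial "SET1" hit probably reflects vector sequence and not a deliberate solubility tag.

The plasmid was deposited with a study that screened natural enzyme diversity for nylon-6 depolymerization, and it serves to produce recombinant UMG-SP-2 for such biochemical characterization.
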