Addgene plasmid #215434: UMG-SP-2_pET29b
Purpose: Expression construct for UMG-SP-2 gene, codon optimized for expression in E. coli
Depositing lab: Gregg Beckham. Depositing organization: National Laboratory of the Rockies (NLR). Publication: Natural diversity screening, assay development, and characterization of nylon-6 enzymatic depolymerization. Bell EL, Rosetto G, Ingraham MA, Ramirez KJ, Lincoln C, Clarke RW, Gado JE, Lilly JL, Kucharzyk KH, Erickson E, Beckham GT. Nat Commun. 2024 Feb 9;15(1):1217. doi: 10.1038/s41467-024-45523-5. PubMed 38336849.
Backbone
  Vector backbone: pET29b
  Vector type: Bacterial Expression
Growth in bacteria
  Bacterial resistance: Kanamycin, 50 μg/mL
  Growth temperature: 37°C
  Growth strain: DH5alpha
  Copy number: High Copy
Gene/Insert
  Gene/Insert name: UMG-SP-2 (alt name: Urethanase from Metagenome)
  Species: Metagenome
  Cloning method: Gene Synthesis
Resource information
  A portion of this plasmid was derived from a plasmid made by: Gene from urethanse described in Branson, Y. et al. Urethanases for the enzymatic hydrolysis of low molecular weight carbamates and the recycling of polyurethanes, Angew. Chem. Int. Ed. 62, e202216220 (2023).
Terms and licenses: Academic/Nonprofit Terms; Industry Terms: Not Available to Industry
How to cite: UMG-SP-2_pET29b was a gift from Gregg Beckham (Addgene plasmid # 215434 ; http://n2t.net/addgene:215434 ; RRID:Addgene_215434)
